>Addgene plasmid #244912 | pAAV.SynFLEX.(cyto).iATPSnFR2.A95K.mRuby3 | addgene full sequence | sequence record 486058 | Addgene NGS Result
GCGTAATAGCGAAGAGGCCCGCACCGATCGCCCTTCCCAACAGTTGCGCAGCCTGAATGGCGAATGGG
[124 nt withheld, positions 69-192]
C
[91 nt withheld, positions 194-284]
A
[49 nt withheld, positions 286-334]
CCTTTGACGTTGGAGTCCACGTTCTTT
[37 nt withheld, positions 362-398]
ACCCTATCTCGGTCTATTCTTTTGATTTATAAGGGATTTTGCCGATTTCGGCCTATTGGTTAAAAAATGA
GCTGATTTAACAAAAATTTAACGCGAATTTTAACAAAATATTAACGCTTACAATTTAGGTGGCACTTTTC
GGGGAAATGTGCGCGGAACCCCTATTTGTTTATTTTTCTAAATACATTCAAATATGTATCCGCTCATGAG
ACAATAACCCTGATAAATGCTTCAATAATATTGAAAAAGGAAGAGTATGAGTATTCAACATTTCCGTGTC
GCCCTTATTCCCTTTTTTGCGGCATTTTGCCTTCCTGTTTTTGCTCACCCAGAAACGCTGGTGAAAGTAA
AAGATGCTGAAGATCAGTTGGGTGCACGAGTGGGTTACATCGAACTGGATCTCAACAGCGGTAAGATCCT
TGAGAGTTTTCGCCCCGAAGAACGTTTTCCAATGATGAGCACTTTTAAAGTTCTGCTATGTGGCGCGGTA
TTATCCCGTATTGACGCCGGGCAAGAGCAACTCGGTCGCCGCATACACTATTCTCAGAATGACTTGGTTG
AGTACTCACCAGTCACAGAAAAGCATCTTACGGATGGCATGACAGTAAGAGAATTATGCAGTGCTGCCAT
AACCATGAGTGATAACACTGCGGCCAACTTACTTCTGACAACGATCGGAGGACCGAAGGAGCTAACCGCT
TTTTTGCACAACATGGGGGATCATGTAACTCGCCTTGATCGTTGGGAACCGGAGCTGAATGAAGCCATAC
CAAACGACGAGCGTGACACCACGATGCCTGTAGCAATGGCAACAACGTTGCGCAAACTATTAACTGGCGA
ACTACTTACTCTAGCTTCCCGGCAACAATTAATAGACTGGATGGAGGCGGATAAAGTTGCAGGACCACTT
CTGCGCTCGGCCCTTCCGGCTGGCTGGTTTATTGCTGATAAATCTGGAGCCGGTGAGCGTGGGTCTCGCG
GTATCATTGCAGCACTGGGGCCAGATGGTAAGCCCTCCCGTATCGTAGTTATCTACACGACGGGGAGTCA
GGCAACTATGGATGAACGAAATAGACAGATCGCTGAGATAGGTGCCTCACTGATTAAGCATTGGTAACTG
TCAGACCAAGTTTACTCATATATACTTTAGATTGATTTAAAACTTCATTTTTAATTTAAAAGGATCTAGG
TGAAGATCCTTTTTGATAATCTCATGACCAAAATCCCTTAACGTGAGTTTTCGTTCCACTGAGCGTCAGA
CCCCGTAGAAAAGATCAAAGGATCTTCTTGAGATCCTTTTTTTCTGCGCGTAATCTGCTGCTTGCAAACA
AAAAAACCACCGCTACCAGCGGTGGTTTGTTTGCCGGATCAAGAGCTACCAACTCTTTTTCCGAAGGTAA
CTGGCTTCAGCAGAGCGCAGATACCAAATACTGTTCTTCTAGTGTAGCCGTAGTTAGGCCACCACTTCAA
GAACTCTGTAGCACCGCCTACATACCTCGCTCTGCTAATCCTGTTACCAGTGGCTGCTGCCAGTGGCGAT
AAGTCGTGTCTTACCGGGTTGGACTCAAGACGATAGTTACCGGATAAGGCGCAGCGGTCGGGCTGAACGG
GGGGTTCGTGCACACAGCCCAGCTTGGAGCGAACGACCTACACCGAACTGAGATACCTACAGCGTGAGCT
ATGAGAAAGCGCCACGCTTCCCGAAGGGAGAAAGGCGGACAGGTATCCGGTAAGCGGCAGGGTCGGAACA
GGAGAGCGCACGAGGGAGCTTCCAGGGGGAAACGCCTGGTATCTTTATAGTCCTGTCGGGTTTCGCCACC
TCTGACTTGAGCGTCGATTTTTGTGATGCTCGTCAGGGGGGCGGAGCCTATGGAAAAACGCCAGCAACGC
GGCCTTTTTACGGTTCCTGGCCTTTTGCTGGCCTTTTGCTCACATGTTCTTTCCTGCGTTATCCCCTGAT
TCTGTGGATAACCGTATTACCGCCTTTGAGTGAGCTGATACCGCTCGCCGCAGCCGAACGACCGAGCGCA
GCGAGTCAGTGAGCGAGGAAGCGGAAGAGCGCCCAATACGCAAACCGCCTCTCCCCGCGCGTTGGCCGAT
TCATTAATGCAGCTGCGCGCTCGCTCGCTCACTGAGGCCGCCCGGGCAAAGCCCGGGCGTCGGGCGACCT
TTGGTCGCCCGGCCTCAGTGAGCGAGCGAGCGCGCAGAGAGGGAGTGGCCAACTCCATCACTAGGGGTTC
CTTGTAGTTAATGATTAACCCGCCATGCTACTTATCTACGTAGCCATGCTCTAGGAAGATCCTTATCGAT
TTTACCACATTTGTAGAGGTTTTACTTGCTTTAAAAAACCTCCCACATCTCCCCCTGAACCTGAAACATA
AAATGAATGCAATTGTTGTTGTTAACTTGTTTATTGCAGCTTATAATGGTTACAAATAAAGCAATAGCAT
CACAAATTTCACAAATAAAGCATTTTTTTCACTGCATTCTAGTTGTGGTTTGTCCAAACTCATCAATGTA
TCTTATCATGTCTGCTCGAAGCGGCCGCCCGGGTCGACTCTAGATGCATGCTCGAGCGGCCGCCCGGGTC
GACGGTATCGATGCGGGGAGGCGGCCCAAAGGGAGATCCGACTCGTCTGAGGGCGAAGGCGAAGACGCGG
AAGAGGCCGCAGAGCCGGCAGCAGGCCGCGGGAAGGAAGGTCCGCTGGATTGAGGGCCGAAGGGACGTAG
CAGAAGGACGTCCCGCGCAGAATCCAGGTGGCAACACAGGCGAGCAGCCAAGGAAAGGACGATGATTTCC
CCGACAACACCACGGAATTGTCAGTGCCCAACAGCCGAGCCCCTGTCCAGCAGCGGGCAAGGCAGGCGGC
GATGAGTTCCGCCGTGGCAATAGGGAGGGGGAAAGCGAAAGTCCCGGAAAGGAGCTGACAGGTGGTGGCA
ATGCCCCAACCAGTGGGGGTTGCGTCAGCAAACACAGTGCACACCACGCCACGTTGCCTGACAACGGGCC
ACAACTCCTCATAAAGAGACAGCAACCAGGATTTATACAAGGAGGAGAAAATGAAAGCCATACGGGAAGC
AATAGCATGATACAAAGGCATTAAAGCAGCGTATCCACATAGCGTAAAAGGAGCAACATAGTTAAGAATA
CCAGTCAATCTTTCACAAATTTTGTAATCCAGAGGTTGATTATCGATAAGCTTCTCGAGTGGATCATCTG
CAGAATTCGCCCTTTTCAGTGTTTCGAACCTCTTCGAGGGACATAACTTCGTATAATGTATGCTATACGA
AGTTATGGGTCGATGGTGAGATCTGGACTAGAGGGTCGATGGTGATGCTTGGATCAAAATAGGAAGAATC
CCAATGATAACTTCGTATAAAGTATCCTATACGAAGTTATACTAGTGGTACCACCGGTGATATCGCCACC
ATGGGCAGATCTATGAAGACTATTCACGTGAGTGTCGTAACTCCCGACGGGCCTGTATATGAGGATGACG
TTGAAATGGTGAGCGTCAAAGCAAAAAGTGGCGAGCTCGGTATTCTCCCAGGCCACATTCCCTTGAAAGC
TCCCCTAGAGATCAGTGCCGCACGCCTGAAGAAAGGGGGCAAAACACAGTATATCGCTGTGTCAGGCGGC
AACCTCGAAGTGCGGCCTGACAAGGTGACCATCTATGCCCAGGCAGCCGAGAGGGCTGAGGATATCGATG
TCCTGCGCGCCAAGAAAGCCAAGGAGAGAGCCGAGCGCCGACTCCAATCACAGGTCCTGGTCGGGAACGT
CTATATCACCGCCGACAAGCAGAAGAACGGCATCAAGGCGAACTTCAAGATCCGCCACAACGTGGAGGAC
GGCAGCATGCAGCTCGCCGACCACTACCAGCAGAACACCCCCATCGGCGACGGCCCCGTGCTGCTGCCCG
ACAACCACTACCTGAGCACCCAGTCCGTGCTGAGCAAAGACCCTAACGAGAAGCGCGATCACATGGTCCT
GCTGGAGTTCGTGACCGCCGCCGGGATCACTCTCGGCATGGACGAGCTGTACAAGGGCGGTACCGGAGGG
AGCATGAGCAAGGGCGAGGAGCTGTTCACCGGGGTGGTGCCCATCCTGGTCGAGCTGGACGGCGACGTAA
ACGGCCACAAGTTCAGCGTGCGCGGCGAGGGCGAGGGCGATGCCACCAACGGCAAGCTGACCCTGAAGTT
CATCTGCACCACCGGCAAGCTGCCCGTGCCCTGGCCCACCCTCGTGACCACCCTGACCTACGGCGTGCAG
TGCTTCAGCCGCTACCCCGACCACATGAAGCAGCACGACTTCTTCAAGTCCGCCATGCCCGAAGGCTACG
TCCAGGAGCGCACCATCAGCTTCAAGGACGACGGCACCTACAAGACCCGCGCCGAGGTGAAGTTCGAGGG
CGACACCCTGGTGAACCGCATCGAGCTGAAGGGCATCGACTTCAAGGAGGACGGCAACATCCTGGGGCAC
AAGCTGGAGTACAACTTTATTTGTGTGGACATCGATTTTAAGCGCGCCGAGCTCGCCCTTAAGCGCGCAA
TGAATAGGCTCTCAGTTGCCGAAATGAAGCTGCAGTCTACCGGCTCCGGAAATGCTGTGGGCCAGGACAC
GCAGGAGCGTATGGTGTCTAAGGGCGAAGAGCTGATCAAGGAAAATATGCGTATGAAGGTGGTCATGGAA
GGTTCGGTCAACGGCCACCAATTCAAATGCACAGGTGAAGGAGAAGGCAGGCCGTACGAGGGGGTGCAAA
CCATGAGGATCAAAGTCATCGAGGGAGGACCCCTGCCATTTGCCTTTGACATTCTTGCCACGTCGTTCAT
GTATGGCAGCCGTACTTTTATCAAGTACCCGGCAGACATTCCTGATTTCTTTAAACAGTCCTTTCCTGAG
GGTTTTACTTGGGAAAGAGTTACGAGATACGAAGATGGTGGAGTCGTCACCGTCACGCAGGACACCAGCC
TTGAGGATGGCGAACTCGTTTACAACGTCAAAGTCAGAGGGGTAAACTTTCCCTCCAATGGTCCCGTGAT
GCAGAAGAAGACCAAGGGTTGGGAGCCTAATACAGAGATGATGTATCCAGCAGATGGTGGTCTGAGGGGA
TACACTGATATTGCACTGAAAGTTGATGGTGGTGGCCATCTGCATTGCAATTTCGTAACAACTTACAGGT
CAAAAAAGACCGTCGGGAACATCAAGATGCCCGGTGTCCATGCCGTTGATCACCGCCTGGAAAGGATAGA
GGAAAGTGACAATGAAACGTACGTAGTACAACGCGAAGTCGCAGTTGCCAAGTACTCCAATCTTGGTGGT
GGTATGGATGAACTTTATAAGTAAGCTAGCACTAGTATAACTTCGTATAGCATACATTATACGAAGTTAT
GTGTCGATGGTGATGCTTGGCAATTCGGGTCGATGGTGAAGCATTGGTCTTCCTATTTTGATATAACTTC
GTATAGGATACTTTATACGAAGTTATGGGGATCATCACCTGTGGAGAGAAAGGCAAAGTGGATGTCAGTA
AGACCAATAGGTGCCTATCAGAAACGCAAGAGTCTTCTCTGTCTCGACAAGCCCAGTTTCTATTGGTCTC
CTTAAACCTGTCTTGTAACCTTGATACTTACCTGATCCAACGGCTGCGACTTGGGGCAGGGGGTCCTAGG
GGTGGTCTGGCCAGGAGCCGCGGGGGCGGACTGCGCGGTGCCCAGGAGCACAGCTGCGCTCTCAGGCACG
ACACGACTCCTCCGCTGCCCACCGCAGACTGAGGCAGCGCTGAGTCGCCGGCGCCGCAGCGCAGATGGTC
GCGCCCGTGCCCCCCTATCTCGCGCCTCGCGTGGTGCGGTCCGGCTGGGCCGGCGGCGGCGCGGACGCGA
CCAAGGTGGCCGGGAAGGGGAGTTTGCGGGGGACCGGCGAGTGACGTCAGCGCGCCTTCAGTGCTGAGGC
GGCGGTGGCGCGCGCCGCCAGGCGGGGGCGAAGGCACTGTCCGCGGTGCTGAAGCTGGCAGTGCGCACGC
GCCTCGCCGCATCCTGTTTCCCCTCCCCCTCTCTGATAGGGGATGCGCAATTTGGGGAATGGGGGTTGGG
TGCTTGTCCAGTGGGTCGGGGTCGGTCGTCAATTTAAATACTGAAAAGGGCGAATTCCAGCACACTGGAG
CTCGGATCTTCCTAGAGCATGGCTACGTAGATAAGTAGCATGGCGGGTTAATCATTAACTACAAGGAACC
CCTAGTGATGGAGTTGGCCACTCCCTCTCTGCGCGCTCGCTCGCTCACTGAGGCCGGGCGACCAAAGGTC
GCCCGACGCCCGGGCTTTGCCCGGGCGGCCTCAGTGAGCGAGCGAGCGCGCAGCTG
Features (pLannotate 1.2.2; 22 found; start..end, strand, type, name):
     69..497     +  rep_origin     f1 ori (sequence partly withheld): f1 bacteriophage origin of replication; arrow indicates direction of (+) strand synthesis
    550..654     +  promoter       AmpR promoter: bla
    655..1515    +  CDS            AmpR: β-lactamase; bla; confers resistance to ampicillin, carbenicillin, and related antibiotics
   1686..2274    +  rep_origin     ori: high-copy-number ColE1/pMB1/pBR322/pUC origin of replication
   2457..2513    +  CDS            lacI (fragment): lac repressor; lacI; The lac repressor binds to the lac operator to inhibit transcription in E. coli. This inhibition can be relieved by adding lactose or isopropyl-β-D-thiogalactopyranoside (IPTG).
   2507..2640    -  repeat_region  AAV2 ITR: inverted terminal repeat of adeno-associated virus serotype 2 inverted
   2711..2779    +  CDS            large T antigen (fragment): large T antigen from SV40 (simian virus 40)
   2802..2923    +  polyA_signal   SV40 poly(A) signal: SV40 polyadenylation signal
   3001..3589    -  misc_feature   WPRE: woodchuck hepatitis virus posttranscriptional regulatory element
   3661..3694    -  protein_bind   loxP: Cre-mediated recombination occurs in the 8-bp core sequence (GCATACAT). Cre recombinase
   3765..3798    -  protein_bind   lox2272: Cre-mediated recombination occurs in the 8-bp core sequence (GGATACTT). lox2272 sites are compatible with each other, but incompatible with loxP or loxN sites (Lee and Saito, 1988). Cre recombinase
   3841..4161    +  CDS            atpC (fragment): ATPE_GEOKA - Experimental evidence at protein level: Swiss-Prot protein existence level 1. Produces ATP from ADP in the presence of a proton gradient across the membrane. From Geobacillus kaustophilus (strain HTA426).
   4174..4893    +  CDS            cEGFP: cEGFP is a basic (constitutively fluorescent) green fluorescent protein published in 2008, derived from Aequorea victoria.
   4906..4977    +  CDS            atpC (fragment): ATPE_BACP3 - Experimental evidence at protein level: Swiss-Prot protein existence level 1. Produces ATP from ADP in the presence of a proton gradient across the membrane. From Bacillus sp. (strain PS3).
   5002..5025    +  CDS            PDGFRβ TM domain (fragment): transmembrane domain from platelet derived growth factor receptor beta
   5029..5739    +  CDS            mRuby3: mRuby3 is a basic (constitutively fluorescent) red fluorescent protein published in 2016, derived from Entacmaea quadricolor. It has low acid sensitivity.
   5755..5788    +  protein_bind   loxP: Cre-mediated recombination occurs in the 8-bp core sequence (GCATACAT). Cre recombinase
   5851..5884    +  protein_bind   lox2272: Cre-mediated recombination occurs in the 8-bp core sequence (GGATACTT). lox2272 sites are compatible with each other, but incompatible with loxP or loxN sites (Lee and Saito, 1988). Cre recombinase
   5897..6029    -  intron         chimeric intron: chimera between introns from human β-globin and immunoglobulin heavy chain genes
   6122..6519    -  promoter       hSyn promoter (fragment): human synapsin I promoter; confers neuron-specific expression (Kügler et al., 2003)
   6622..6754    +  repeat_region  AAV2 ITR (fragment): inverted terminal repeat of adeno-associated virus serotype 2 inverted
   6749..64      +  CDS            lacZα (fragment) (across the origin): LacZα fragment of β-galactosidase; lacZ fragment
