[The description below was written by a language model from this plasmid's Addgene catalogue record and pLannotate feature annotations shown in this document.]
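Description:
pAAV.SynFLEX.(cyto).iATPSnFR2.A95K.mRuby3 is an AAV transfer plasmid for Cre-dependent, neuron-directed expression of a cytosolic, genetically encoded ATP sensor. The bacterial portion carries a ColE1/pUC-type origin, an f1 origin and an ampicillin resistance gene (β-lactamase under its own promoter). Although the annotated origin is of the high-copy type, the catalogue lists the plasmid as low copy and names a recombination-stabilising strain, which is typical for plasmids carrying repeat-prone AAV2 inverted terminal repeats. The two ITRs flank the expression cassette and allow it to be packaged into recombinant AAV particles.

In the deposited sequence, the human synapsin I promoter, a chimeric intron, WPRE and the SV40 polyadenylation signal all lie on the minus strand. The coding sequence lies on the plus strand, so it is inverted relative to its promoter. It is bracketed by oppositely oriented loxP and lox2272 pairs, forming a FLEX (double-floxed inverted) switch. Cre recombinase flips and locks the insert into the sense orientation, so expression is restricted to Cre-expressing neurons. The sensor consists of fragments of the bacterial F-type ATP synthase epsilon subunit (atpC, the ATP-binding domain) interrupted by a GFP-derived fluorescent protein that reports ATP binding. It carries the A95K mutation, though the record does not say what this substitution does. It is fused at its C-terminal end to mRuby3, described as non-responsive, so it presumably serves as a red reference signal for normalising the green one. A very short match to the PDGFRβ transmembrane domain is annotated between the two and is probably linker sequence, given the "cyto" designation. The catalogue lists the species as mouse, although the annotated parts are of bacterial, jellyfish and sea anemone origin.
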