Addgene plasmid #244912: pAAV.SynFLEX.(cyto).iATPSnFR2.A95K.mRuby3
Purpose: iATPSnFR2.A95K variant with non-responsive mRuby3
Depositing lab: Tim Brown & HHMI-JRC Tool Translation Team. Depositing organization: HHMI, Janelia Research Campus. Publication: iATPSnFR2: A high-dynamic-range fluorescent sensor for monitoring intracellular ATP. Marvin JS, Kokotos AC, Kumar M, Pulido C, Tkachuk AN, Yao JS, Brown TA, Ryan TA. Proc Natl Acad Sci U S A. 2024 May 21;121(21):e2314604121. doi: 10.1073/pnas.2314604121. Epub 2024 May 15. PubMed 38748581.
Backbone
  Vector backbone: pAAV
  Vector type: AAV
Growth in bacteria
  Bacterial resistance: Ampicillin, 100 μg/mL
  Growth temperature: 30°C
  Growth strain: NEB Stable
  Copy number: Low Copy
Gene/Insert
  Gene/Insert name: iATPSnFR2.A95K.mRuby3
  Species: M. musculus (mouse)
  Mutation: A95K
  Cloning method: Restriction Enzyme; 5′ cloning site Unknown (unknown if destroyed)
Terms and licenses: Academic/Nonprofit Terms; Industry Terms: Not Available to Industry
How to cite: pAAV.SynFLEX.(cyto).iATPSnFR2.A95K.mRuby3 was a gift from Tim Brown & HHMI-JRC Tool Translation Team (Addgene plasmid # 244912 ; http://n2t.net/addgene:244912 ; RRID:Addgene_244912)
